Addgene plasmid #231720: pLIB-Cyclin T1
Purpose: Protein expression in insect cells
Depositing lab: Jesper Svejstrup. Depositing organization: University of Copenhagen. Publication: PAF1C-mediated activation of CDK12/13 kinase activity is critical for CTD phosphorylation and transcript elongation. Lopez Martinez D, Todorovski I, Noe Gonzalez M, Rusimbi C, Blears D, Khallou N, Han Z, Dirac-Svejstrup AB, Svejstrup JQ. Mol Cell. 2025 May 15;85(10):1952-1967.e8. doi: 10.1016/j.molcel.2025.04.012. Epub 2025 May 1. PubMed 40315851.
Backbone
  Vector backbone: pLIB
  Vector type: Insect Expression
Growth in bacteria
  Bacterial resistance: Ampicillin, 100 μg/mL
  Growth temperature: 37°C
  Growth strain: DH5alpha
  Copy number: High Copy
Gene/Insert
  Gene/Insert name: CCNT1
  Species: H. sapiens (human)
  Entrez Gene: CCNT1 (a.k.a. CCNT, CYCT1, HIVE1)
  Cloning method: Gibson Cloning
Terms and licenses: Academic/Nonprofit Terms; Industry Terms: Not Available to Industry
Depositor comments: Please visit https://doi.org/10.1101/2024.10.14.618141 for bioRxiv preprint.
How to cite: pLIB-Cyclin T1 was a gift from Jesper Svejstrup (Addgene plasmid # 231720 ; http://n2t.net/addgene:231720 ; RRID:Addgene_231720)
