[The description below was written by a language model from this plasmid's Addgene catalogue record and pLannotate feature annotations shown in this document.]
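Description:
pLIB-Cyclin T1 is a baculovirus transfer plasmid for producing human cyclin T1 (CCNT1) in insect cells, built by Gibson assembly in the pLIB backbone. It is maintained in E. coli as a high-copy plasmid through a ColE1/pUC-type origin and selected with ampicillin via the β-lactamase gene. An f1 phage origin is also present. The annotated sequence record is 7,064 nt.

The expression cassette places the CCNT1 coding sequence (which spans the numbering origin of the circular record) downstream of the Autographa californica polyhedrin promoter, a very strong, very late baculoviral promoter, and upstream of an SV40 polyadenylation signal. No affinity or epitope tag on the insert is stated in the record. The short hits annotated as SET1, large T antigen, lacZα, R6K γ ori and bom are fragments that most likely reflect backbone remnants rather than functional elements. The cassette, together with a gentamicin resistance gene driven by the Pc integron promoter, lies between the Tn7L and Tn7R ends of a mini-Tn7 element. This arrangement allows Tn7 transposition of the cassette into a baculoviral bacmid in a suitable E. coli host, with gentamicin selecting for the transposed segment, after which the recombinant bacmid is used to generate virus for infecting insect cells. A loxP site next to the promoter provides a Cre recombination site of the kind used to fuse plasmids in multigene baculovirus systems.

Cyclin T1 is the regulatory cyclin partner of CDK9 in P-TEFb. The associated study concerns transcription-elongation kinases and RNA polymerase II CTD phosphorylation, so the plasmid probably served to make recombinant protein for biochemical work, though the record states only insect cell expression.
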