Features (pLannotate 1.2.2; 18 found; start..end, strand, type, name):
   1573..1664    -  promoter       polyhedrin promoter: polh from Autographa californica; promoter for the baculovirus polyhedrin gene
   1712..1745    -  protein_bind   loxP: Cre-mediated recombination occurs in the 8-bp core sequence (GCATACAT). Cre recombinase
   1774..1801    +  rep_origin     R6K γ ori (fragment): γ replication origin from E. coli plasmid R6K; requires the R6K initiator protein pi for replication
   1801..2163    +  CDS            YPR2_ECOLX (fragment): Protein predicted: Swiss-Prot protein existence level 4. From Escherichia coli.
   2141..2169    +  promoter       Pc promoter: intI1 (promoter lies within the coding sequence); class 1 integron promoter
   2358..2891    +  CDS            GmR: gentamycin acetyltransferase; aacC1; confers resistance to gentamycin
   2958..3182    +  mobile_element Tn7R: mini-Tn7 element (right end of the Tn7 transposon) Tn7
   3250..3301    +  misc_feature   bom (fragment): basis of mobility region from pBR322
   3487..4075    -  rep_origin     ori: high-copy-number ColE1/pMB1/pBR322/pUC origin of replication
   4246..5106    -  CDS            AmpR: β-lactamase; bla; confers resistance to ampicillin, carbenicillin, and related antibiotics
   5107..5211    -  promoter       AmpR promoter: bla
   5237..5691    -  rep_origin     f1 ori (sequence partly withheld): f1 bacteriophage origin of replication; arrow indicates direction of (+) strand synthesis
   5696..5712    -  CDS            lacZα (fragment): LacZα fragment of β-galactosidase; lacZ fragment
   5875..6040    +  mobile_element Tn7L: mini-Tn7 element (left end of the Tn7 transposon) Tn7
   6072..6121    -  CDS            SET1 (fragment): solubility-enhancement tag derived from T7 phage gene 10B
   6150..6284    -  polyA_signal   SV40 poly(A) signal: SV40 polyadenylation signal
   6307..6390    -  CDS            large T antigen (fragment): large T antigen from SV40 (simian virus 40)
   6417..1530    -  CDS            CCNT1 (across the origin): CCNT1_HUMAN - Experimental evidence at protein level: Swiss-Prot protein existence level 1. (Microbial infection) In case of HIV or SIV infections, binds to the transactivation domain of the viral nuclear transcriptional activator, Tat, thereby increasing Tat's affinity for the transactivating response RNA element (TAR RNA). Serves as an essential cofactor for Tat, by promoting RNA Pol II activation, allowing transcription of viral genes. From Homo sapiens (Human).
>Addgene plasmid #231720 | pLIB-Cyclin T1 | addgene full sequence | sequence record 461142 | Addgene NGS Result
GTGCTTTTCTTTGTGCTCTCGGCTCTTTGTAACACTGTCCTCTACAGAATTGTGCTTATCAGCTGCAGCA
TGGACTTTTATGCGCATTTTTATCTCCTCTGGTTTTGAAGACGCAGCTTTATCTCCACCTGCCACTGGGA
TTCTCATTTTGAGAGCTGTTTTGTCAGCCTTTTCCAGAAAAGGCCGCTCGGGGTTTTCTGAACCCTCTAT
GGGCATTTTTAGAATGACTGAAGAATGGCTATCATGATGAGAAAGGAGATTCTGGGCAGCATATGCATAT
TGTGACTTCACATTGGCTTCCATGTTCTCCAGTTGCCTCTTCTGGGCAGCCAATTCTTCTGCATGCTTCG
CGCGGTATTCTTTCAGTGACACTTTAGCTGATGGCACACTCTTACTATTCTGCTTCTGGGAAATAAATGC
ATTTGAACCATCCTGTGGTAAGGAATGATCAACTCCTGTAAGTGCTAAATTCTCACTAGTCCGATGACCC
TGAGTAGGTTCTAGTTTGAAAGAAGGTTGGGAGGACAGCCAACGCTTGCCCGGCAACATCTCCACACTGG
TTAAGTTGCTGGATGACTCTTCGGAGACTGGCAGGGAAGGCACTGCACTTGTGGTAGAAGTTGACATGCT
CATTAAACCTGCAATGGTTGTGTCTGAAGAGCTCTGGGAAATCATATTGAGGATTGTCTGCTCTGAAGTC
TTTTCATCTGTTCCTCGGTCATCTGCTTTTGTTTTCTTGGCAGCCTCGCATGCCCTCCAATTCCAAATGC
GTTTGAGCCTGTTGGGAGTTTTCTCCAAAATCTGTAGAAACTCATGTGTCAGTTCATCTAAAAGTTCCAA
GGTCACAGTGGCGTCAACATACTCCCACCAGTGCTTCCCGTCAGTTGAGACTGGGATCTCCCAATTGGAC
CACTTGCAAGCCAGGTGAATGCAGACACAGGCCACCACAGGAGGTGTGTACTGCAGGCTAAATGTGGTCA
AATGCAGGCTGTTGGTTGCCATGAAGTAAGAAGTCTGTGCTAAGTCCTTGCTTGCTCGAACAAGTTGAGT
GCACTTTACTACATGAGTATGTGGGTGATCAATTGTTAGTTCAAAGCCTAAAGTCTGCAAAATTATGCTT
TCTAAAATGACCAGATCTTGAACTTGTTGCAAATAAGCCTCACTTCTAGTATCAGGAAGGGATTCCTGAG
GATGGAGACAAGTATGTGCTACCTTGATGACATGTTCCAATTTTTTGGGCTGCTCCTCCACTTTAGCTGC
TAGAAACAAGGCTGCTGGAGCCACAGAATTTCCAGGGAACTGTGTGAAGGACTGAATCATGTAGAATCGA
TGCATGTATACTATAGCAGTGTTGATAGTCAATTGTGAGACGTTAAGACGCTGCCCCATGTCCTGAAGCA
GATTGGCCGCCTGCTGGCGATAAGAAAGTTCTTTATCTGGGTCCACGCCAAAACGACGGGATGGGCTATT
TTCCAGCTGTTCTCGAGTGAAATACCACCGTTTGTTGTTGTTCTTCCTCTCTCCCTCCATGGATCCGCGC
CCGATGGTGGGACGGTATGAATAATCCGGAATATTTATAGGTTTTTTTATTACAAAACTGTTACGAAAAC
AGTAAAATACTTATTTATTTGCGAGATGGTTATCATTTTAATTATCTCCATGATCTATTAATATTCCGGA
GTAGGTCGCGAATCGATACTAGTAAAACCAGATAACTTCGTATAATGTATGCTATACGAAGTTATGGTAC
CGCGGCCGCGTAGAGGATCTGTTGATCAGCAGTTCAACCTGTTGATAGTACAAACAAAGCTGTAGCCAAC
CACTAGAACTATAGCTAGAGTCCTGGGCGAACAAACGATGCTCGCCTTCCAGAAAACCGAGGATGCGAAC
CACTTCATCCGGGGTCAGCACCACCGGCAAGCGCCGCGACGGCCGAGGTCTACCGATCTCCTGAAGCAAG
GGCAGATCCGTGCACAGCACCTTGCCGTAGAAGAACAGCAAGGCCGCCAATGCCTGACGATGCGTGGAGA
CCGAAACCTTGCGCTCGTTCGCCAGCCAGGACAGAAATGCCTCGACTTCGCTGCTGCCCAAGGTTGCCGG
GTGACGCACACCGTGGAAACGGATGAAGGCACAAACCCAGTTGACATAAGCCTGTTCGGTTCGTAAACTG
TAATGCAAGTAGCGTATGCGCTCACGCAACTGGTCCAGAACCTTGACCGAACGCAGCGGTGGTAACGGCG
CAGTGGCGGTTTTCATGGCTTGTTATGACTGTTTTTTTGTACAGTCTATGCCTCGGGCATCCAAGCAGCA
AGCGCGTTACGCCGTGGGTCGATGTTTGATGTTATGGAGCAGCAACGATGTTACGCAGCAGCAACGATGT
TACGCAGCAGGGCAGTCGCCCTAAAACAAAGTTAGGTGGCTCAAGTATGGGCATCATTCGCACATGTAGG
CTCGGCCCTGACCAAGTCAAATCCATGCGGGCTGCTCTTGATCTTTTCGGTCGTGAGTTCGGAGACGTAG
CCACCTACTCCCAACATCAGCCGGACTCCGATTACCTCGGGAACTTGCTCCGTAGTAAGACATTCATCGC
GCTTGCTGCCTTCGACCAAGAAGCGGTTGTTGGCGCTCTCGCGGCTTACGTTCTGCCCAAGTTTGAGCAG
CCGCGTAGTGAGATCTATATCTATGATCTCGCAGTCTCCGGCGAGCACCGGAGGCAGGGCATTGCCACCG
CGCTCATCAATCTCCTCAAGCATGAGGCCAACGCGCTTGGTGCTTATGTGATCTACGTGCAAGCAGATTA
CGGTGACGATCCCGCAGTGGCTCTCTATACAAAGTTGGGCATACGGGAAGAAGTGATGCACTTTGATATC
GACCCAAGTACCGCCACCTAACAATTCGTTCAAGCCGAGATCGGCTTCCCGGCCGCGGAGTTGTTCGGTA
AATTGTCACAACGCCGCGAATATAGTCTTTACCATGCCCTTGGCCACGCCCCTCTTTAATACGACGGGCA
ATTTGCACTTCAGAAAATGAAGAGTTTGCTTTAGCCATAACAAAAGTCCAGTATGCTTTTTCACAGCATA
ACTGGACTGATTTCAGTTTACAACTATTCTGTCTAGTTTAAGACTTTATTGTCATAGTTTAGATCTATTT
TGTTCAGTTTAAGACTTTATTGTCCGCCCACACCCGCTTACGCAGGGCATCCATTTATTACTCAACCGTA
ACCGATTTTGCCAGGTTACGCGGCTGGTCTATGCGGTGTGAAATACCGCACAGATGCGTAAGGAGAAAAT
ACCGCATCAGGCGCTCTTCCGCTTCCTCGCTCACTGACTCGCTGCGCTCGGTCGTTCGGCTGCGGCGAGC
GGTATCAGCTCACTCAAAGGCGGTAATACGGTTATCCACAGAATCAGGGGATAACGCAGGAAAGAACATG
TGAGCAAAAGGCCAGCAAAAGGCCAGGAACCGTAAAAAGGCCGCGTTGCTGGCGTTTTTCCATAGGCTCC
GCCCCCCTGACGAGCATCACAAAAATCGACGCTCAAGTCAGAGGTGGCGAAACCCGACAGGACTATAAAG
ATACCAGGCGTTTCCCCCTGGAAGCTCCCTCGTGCGCTCTCCTGTTCCGACCCTGCCGCTTACCGGATAC
CTGTCCGCCTTTCTCCCTTCGGGAAGCGTGGCGCTTTCTCATAGCTCACGCTGTAGGTATCTCAGTTCGG
TGTAGGTCGTTCGCTCCAAGCTGGGCTGTGTGCACGAACCCCCCGTTCAGCCCGACCGCTGCGCCTTATC
CGGTAACTATCGTCTTGAGTCCAACCCGGTAAGACACGACTTATCGCCACTGGCAGCAGCCACTGGTAAC
AGGATTAGCAGAGCGAGGTATGTAGGCGGTGCTACAGAGTTCTTGAAGTGGTGGCCTAACTACGGCTACA
CTAGAAGAATAGTATTTGGTATCTGCGCTCTGCTGAAGCCAGTTACCTTCGGAAAAAGAGTTGGTAGCTC
TTGATCCGGCAAACAAACCACCGCTGGTAGCGGTGGTTTTTTTGTTTGCAAGCAGCAGATTACGCGCAGA
AAAAAAGGATCTCAAGAAGATCCTTTGATCTTTTCTACGGGGTCTGACGCTCAGTGGAACGAAAACTCAC
GTTAAGGGATTTTGGTCATGAGATTATCAAAAAGGATCTTCACCTAGATCCTTTTAAATTAAAAATGAAG
TTTTAAATCAATCTAAAGTATATATGAGTAAACTTGGTCTGACAGTTACCAATGCTTAATCAGTGAGGCA
CCTATCTCAGCGATCTGTCTATTTCGTTCATCCATAGTTGCCTGACTCCCCGTCGTGTAGATAACTACGA
TACGGGAGGGCTTACCATCTGGCCCCAGTGCTGCAATGATACCGCGAGACCCACGCTCACCGGCTCCAGA
TTTATCAGCAATAAACCAGCCAGCCGGAAGGGCCGAGCGCAGAAGTGGTCCTGCAACTTTATCCGCCTCC
ATCCAGTCTATTAATTGTTGCCGGGAAGCTAGAGTAAGTAGTTCGCCAGTTAATAGTTTGCGCAACGTTG
TTGCCATTGCTACAGGCATCGTGGTGTCACGCTCGTCGTTTGGTATGGCTTCATTCAGCTCCGGTTCCCA
ACGATCAAGGCGAGTTACATGATCCCCCATGTTGTGCAAAAAAGCGGTTAGCTCCTTCGGTCCTCCGATC
GTTGTCAGAAGTAAGTTGGCCGCAGTGTTATCACTCATGGTTATGGCAGCACTGCATAATTCTCTTACTG
TCATGCCATCCGTAAGATGCTTTTCTGTGACTGGTGAGTACTCAACCAAGTCATTCTGAGAATAGTGTAT
GCGGCGACCGAGTTGCTCTTGCCCGGCGTCAATACGGGATAATACCGCGCCACATAGCAGAACTTTAAAA
GTGCTCATCATTGGAAAACGTTCTTCGGGGCGAAAACTCTCAAGGATCTTACCGCTGTTGAGATCCAGTT
CGATGTAACCCACTCGTGCACCCAACTGATCTTCAGCATCTTTTACTTTCACCAGCGTTTCTGGGTGAGC
AAAAACAGGAAGGCAAAATGCCGCAAAAAAGGGAATAAGGGCGACACGGAAATGTTGAATACTCATACTC
TTCCTTTTTCAATATTATTGAAGCATTTATCAGGGTTATTGTCTCATGAGCGGATACATATTTGAATGTA
TTTAGAAAAATAAACAAATAGGGGTTCCGCGCACATTTCCCCGAAAAGTGCCACCTAAATTGTAAGCGTT
AATATTTTGTTAAAATTCGCGTTAAATTTTTGTTAAATCAGCTCATTTTTTAACCAATAGGCCGAAATCG
GCAAAATCCCTTATAAATCAAAAGAATAGACCGAGATAGGGT
[37 nt withheld, positions 5363-5399]
AAGAACGTGGACTCCAACGTCAAAGG
[49 nt withheld, positions 5426-5474]
T
[91 nt withheld, positions 5476-5566]
G
[124 nt withheld, positions 5568-5691]
CCCATTCGCCATTCAGGCTGCAAATAAGCGTTGATATTCAGTCAATTACAAACATTAATAACGAAGAGAT
GACAGAAAAATTTTCATTCTGTGACAGAGAAAAAGTAGCCGAAGATGACGGTTTGTCACATGGAGTTGGC
AGGATGTTTGATTAAAAACATAACAGGAAGAAAAATGCCCCGCTGTGGGCGGACAAAATAGTTGGGAACT
GGGAGGGGTGGAAATGGAGTTTTTAAGGATTATTTAGGGAAGAGTGACAAAATAGATGGGAACTGGGTGT
AGCGTCGTAAGCTAATACGAAAATTAAAAATGACAAAATAGTTTGGAACTAGATTTCACTTATCTGGTTC
GGATCTCCTAGGGGTTATGATAGTTATTGCTCAGCGGTGGCAGCAGCCAACTCAGCTTCCTTTCGGGCTT
TGTTAGCAGCCGGATCTTCTAGGCTCAAGCAGTGATCAGATCCAGACATGATAAGATACATTGATGAGTT
TGGACAAACCACAACTAGAATGCAGTGAAAAAAATGCTTTATTTGTGAAATTTGTGATGCTATTGCTTTA
TTTGTAACCATTATAAGCTGCAATAAACAAGTTAACAACAACAATTGCATTCATTTTATGTTTCAGGTTC
AGGGGGAGGTGTGGGAGGTTTTTTAAAGCAAGTAAAACCTCTACAAATGTGGTATGGCTGATTATGATCC
TCTAGTACTTCTCGACAAGCTTTTACTTAGGAAGGGGTGGAAGTGGTGGAGGAGGTTCTGATGGCAGAGG
TGGTGGCCGGGGTTTGTCTGTATTGCCAGATCTCGAGGAGATTCCACCAGACCGAGGATTCAGATAGTCA
CTATAAGGACGAACAAATTCAAATGCAGTGGGCTGAGTGGGCTGAACACCCTGGGCACTGAGCAGGGAGT
GAAGCATATTCACAGTGTCTTGATAGTCTATTGTCTGGGTCGTGTTGTGACCATTGGCCCCAGTGGGCCC
TTTATCCAGTTTCGAATGAGGGACACGAGTTTTACAGCTGGGCTGTGAAAAGGAAAGGCCACTTGTGTCT
GAGCTATGCCCAGGCATCTGACCCATTGTAGGAAGTGAAGGGAAGGAGAAATTTAGGGAAGAGGATTTAG
TACTCTTGGCAATCTTGGCTGGATGATCAAACACAGCCCCTCCAGTCTCTTCAGAGGGTCCCCTTTTACG
AGTAGAACTGGAAGAGGAAAAAGAACTAGACAAGCTATAGGTTTTATGTGCTAAGTTGCTTGTCTGGCTA
CTATGTTTTGGATCACCAGGACGTTTGTTCCCAGTACCAACTGGAAGTTGGGAATGAGAGTGCTTGTGTG
AGTGGTGATTATGATGATGATGATGATTAGATGGGTGAGTCTT
